>Addgene plasmid #103113 | pUC19-H1DEI0 | addgene full sequence | sequence record 201872 | Addgene NGS Result
GCTTGTCTGTAAGCGGATGCCGGGAGCAGACAAGCCCGTCAGGGCGCGTCAGCGGGTGTTGGCGGGTGTC
GGGGCTGGCTTAACTATGCGGCATCAGAGCAGATTGTACTGAGAGTGCACCATATGCGGTGTGAAATACC
GCACAGATGCGTAAGGAGAAAATACCGCATCAGGCGCCATTCGCCATTCAGGCTGCGCAACTGTTGGGAA
GGGCGATCGGTGCGGGCCTCTTCGCTATTACGCCAGCTGGCGAAAGGGGGATGTGCTGCAAGGCGATTAA
GTTGGGTAACGCCAGGGTTTTCCCAGTCACGACGTTGTAAAACGACGGCCAGTGTGCTGTCTCATCATTT
TGGCAAAGAATTCGCGGCCGCCACCATGGAAACTACGCTGGGTATCGACCTTGGGACCAATAGTATTGGA
CTGGCACTGGTCGACCAAGAGGAGCATCAGATTCTGTACTCCGGAGTAAGAATCTTCCCCGAAGGGATCA
ATAAAGATACAATAGGGCTGGGGGAGAAGGAGGAGAGCCGGAACGCAACAAGGCGCGCCAAACGGCAAAT
GAGGCGACAGTACTTTAGAAAGAAGCTGAGAAAGGCCAAGTTGCTGGAACTGCTCATCGCCTACGATATG
TGTCCTCTCAAGCCCGAGGACGTAAGGAGATGGAAGAACTGGGATAAACAGCAGAAATCCACTGTGAGAC
AGTTTCCTGACACACCTGCTTTTAGGGAATGGTTGAAGCAGAACCCGTACGAACTGAGGAAGCAGGCCGT
CACGGAAGATGTGACCAGACCGGAGCTCGGTCGCATTCTTTACCAGATGATTCAACGCCGCGGCTTTCTG
AGTTCACGCAAGGGAAAGGAAGAAGGGAAAATCTTCACGGGGAAAGATCGAATGGTGGGAATCGATGAAA
CAAGGAAAAACCTCCAGAAGCAGACGCTGGGAGCCTACCTCTATGATATTGCTCCCAAGAATGGAGAGAA
ATACAGATTCCGCACTGAAAGGGTCAGAGCACGGTATACGCTTCGCGACATGTACATCCGCGAGTTCGAA
ATCATCTGGCAAAGACAAGCAGGTCACCTTGGCCTTGCCCACGAGCAGGCCACCAGGAAGAAGAATATTT
TCCTGGAGGGGTCTGCCACTAATGTTCGCAACTCCAAGTTGATTACCCATCTGCAGGCAAAATACGGTCG
GGGGCATGTCTTGATTGAAGATACCAGAATCACCGTGACGTTTCAGCTGCCCCTTAAGGAAGTTCTCGGG
GGCAAAATTGAAATCGAAGAAGAACAGCTTAAATTCAAGTCTAATGAATCTGTGTTGTTCTGGCAGCGTC
CACTCCGGAGTCAGAAATCTCTTCTGTCTAAGTGTGTATTTGAGGGAAGGAATTTTTACGACCCAGTTCA
TCAGAAGTGGATTATCGCCGGTCCAACGCCCGCCCCTCTGAGCCACCCAGAGTTTGAGGAATTTAGGGCG
TACCAGTTCATCAATAACATTATCTACGGAAAGAACGAGCATCTTACAGCAATCCAGCGCGAGGCTGTAT
TCGAATTGATGTGTACTGAGTCCAAAGACTTCAATTTTGAGAAAATCCCGAAGCACCTGAAGCTCTTCGA
GAAGTTTAATTTTGACGACACCACAAAGGTGCCTGCCTGCACCACAATCTCACAGCTTCGGAAACTTTTC
CCACACCCCGTGTGGGAGGAGAAGCGGGAGGAGATCTGGCATTGCTTCTACTTCTACGATGATAACACTC
TCCTCTTTGAAAAACTCCAGAAGGACTATGCTCTCCAAACCAACGATCTGGAGAAAATCAAGAAGATAAG
ACTGTCCGAATCCTACGGAAATGTCAGCCTGAAAGCCATTCGGAGGATTAATCCATATCTGAAGAAAGGA
TACGCTTATAGTACCGCCGTCCTGCTCGGGGGTATCCGGAATTCTTTTGGGAAGAGATTTGAATATTTCA
AAGAGTACGAACCTGAGATTGAAAAAGCTGTCTGTAGGATCCTGAAGGAGAAAAATGCGGAGGGTGAAGT
GATCCGCAAGATCAAAGACTATCTGGTGCACAATAGATTTGGGTTTGCCAAAAATGATCGGGCTTTCCAG
AAACTGTACCACCATTCCCAAGCCATCACCACTCAGGCACAGAAAGAGCGCTTGCCCGAAACCGGCAATC
TGCGGAACCCCATCGTTCAGCAGGGTCTGAACGAGCTGCGGAGGACCGTTAACAAGCTGCTGGCGACCTG
TCGGGAGAAGTACGGCCCAAGTTTCAAATTTGACCACATCCACGTGGAAATGGGCCGGGAGCTGCGGAGT
AGCAAAACCGAGCGAGAGAAGCAGAGCAGGCAGATTAGAGAGAATGAAAAGAAAAACGAGGCCGCCAAAG
TCAAGCTCGCTGAGTACGGTTTGAAGGCCTACCGAGACAACATCCAGAAATATCTTCTGTATAAAGAGAT
CGAGGAGAAGGGTGGCACCGTCTGTTGCCCTTACACCGGTAAAACTCTGAATATCTCCCACACTTTGGGC
TCAGATAACAGTGTGCAGATAGAACATATTATTCCTTATAGCATTAGCCTGGATGATAGTCTCGCTAACA
AGACCCTGTGCGACGCCACCTTTAATAGAGAGAAGGGCGAACTCACCCCTTACGATTTTTACCAGAAGGA
CCCTAGTCCCGAGAAATGGGGGGCGTCTAGCTGGGAGGAGATTGAAGACCGGGCTTTCAGGCTCCTGCCA
TATGCTAAAGCTCAGAGGTTTATTAGGCGGAAGCCCCAGGAGTCAAACGAATTTATCTCCCGGCAGCTGA
ATGACACCCGGTACATCTCAAAAAAGGCAGTTGAGTATCTTAGTGCCATCTGCAGCGATGTAAAGGCTTT
TCCTGGCCAACTGACAGCCGAACTGAGACACCTGTGGGGTCTGAACAACATCCTGCAGAGCGCACCTGAT
ATTACCTTCCCACTGCCTGTGTCTGCCACCGAGAACCACCGCGAGTATTATGTTATCACCAACGAGCAAA
ATGAGGTGATTCGACTGTTCCCAAAACAGGGAGAAACTCCAAGGACGGAGAAAGGGGAGCTTCTCCTGAC
AGGAGAGGTGGAGCGGAAAGTGTTTCGGTGTAAGGGGATGCAGGAGTTTCAGACAGATGTGTCCGATGGC
AAGTATTGGAGACGGATCAAGCTCTCTAGCAGCGTCACCTGGTCCCCCCTGTTCGCCCCTAAACCAATCA
GCGCTGATGGGCAGATTGTATTGAAGGGTCGCATTGAGAAAGGCGTCTTTGTATGTAATCAGCTGAAACA
GAAGCTCAAAACAGGCTTGCCTGACGGATCCTACTGGATTTCCCTCCCTGTGATCAGCCAAACCTTCAAG
GAGGGTGAGAGCGTAAATAATTCCAAACTGACTAGCCAGCAGGTGCAGTTGTTTGGACGCGTGAGGGAAG
GAATTTTCCGATGTCACAACTATCAGTGCCCGGCAAGTGGTGCTGATGGCAACTTCTGGTGTACTTTGGA
TACTGACACAGCCCAACCTGCCTTCACGCCAATCAAAAACGCACCTCCAGGGGTCGGCGGGGGCCAGATC
ATCCTTACCGGCGATGTTGACGATAAGGGAATATTTCATGCCGACGATGACCTGCATTATGAGCTGCCTG
CCAGCCTCCCCAAAGGGAAATACTACGGGATCTTCACTGTCGAGTCCTGTGACCCTACACTTATCCCAAT
CGAACTGTCAGCCCCAAAAACTTCCAAAGGCGAGAATCTCATTGAAGGCAACATCTGGGTGGACGAGCAT
ACTGGAGAGGTCAGGTTTGACCCAAAAAAAAATCGAGAGGATCAGCGCCACCATGCCATCGACGCTATTG
TTATAGCTCTCTCTAGTCAGAGCCTTTTCCAGAGACTGAGCACTTATAATGCCAGGAGAGAGAACAAAAA
AAGGGGACTTGACTCCACCGAGCATTTTCCAAGCCCGTGGCCTGGATTCGCTCAGGACGTGAGACAGAGT
GTTGTGCCCCTCTTGGTTTCCTATAAACAGAATCCGAAGACTCTGTGCAAGATTTCAAAGACCCTCTATA
AGGATGGGAAGAAAATTCACAGCTGCGGTAACGCCGTGAGGGGCCAGCTCCATAAGGAAACTGTGTACGG
TCAGAGGACCGCGCCCGGCGCAACCGAGAAATCTTACCATATTCGAAAAGATATCAGGGAACTGAAGACT
AGTAAGCACATCGGGAAGGTTGTCGACATAACCATCCGGCAAATGCTGCTGAAGCATCTGCAGGAGAATT
ATCATATTGATATCACTCAAGAATTTAACATCCCAAGCAACGCCTTTTTCAAGGAGGGAGTTTACAGGAT
CTTCCTCCCTAATAAGCACGGCGAACCAGTGCCCATCAAGAAAATCCGCATGAAAGAAGAGCTGGGAAAC
GCTGAGAGACTGAAGGATAATATAAACCAGTACGTCAATCCCAGGAATAATCACCATGTCATGATCTACC
AGGACGCCGATGGCAACTTGAAAGAAGAAATTGTCAGCTTCTGGAGCGTGATCGAGCGCCAGAACCAAGG
CCAGCCCATTTATCAGCTCCCCCGCGAAGGGAGGAATATCGTGAGTATTCTCCAGATTAACGACACTTTT
CTTATCGGACTGAAGGAGGAGGAGCCTGAGGTGTACAGAAATGATCTGTCAACCCTGAGCAAACATCTGT
ATAGAGTGCAGAAACTGTCCGGCATGTATTATACGTTCCGGCACCACCTGGCCTCTACACTTAATAATGA
AAGAGAGGAATTCAGGATTCAAAGTCTTGAGGCCTGGAAGAGAGCCAACCCTGTCAAGGTGCAGATTGAC
GAGATTGGCCGGATTACCTTTCTGAATGGTCCGTTGTGTAGCAGGGCTGACCCCAAGAAGAAGAGGAAGG
TGAGGTCCATGGTCATAGCTGTTTCCTGTGTGAAATTGTTATCCGCTCACAATTCCACACAACATACGAG
CCGGAAGCATAAAGTGTAAAGCCTGGGGTGCCTAATGAGTGAGCTAACTCACATTAATTGCGTTGCGCTC
ACTGCCCGCTTTCCAGTCGGGAAACCTGTCGTGCCAGCTGCATTAATGAATCGGCCAACGCGCGGGGAGA
GGCGGTTTGCGTATTGGGCGCTCTTCCGCTTCCTCGCTCACTGACTCGCTGCGCTCGGTCGTTCGGCTGC
GTCTTCCGCTTCCTCGCTCACTGACTCGCTGCGCTCGGTCGTTCGGCTGCGGCGAGCGGTATCAGCTCAC
TCAAAGGCGGTAATACGGTTATCCACAGAATCAGGGGATAACGCAGGAAAGAACATGTGAGCAAAAGGCC
AGCAAAAGGCCAGGAACCGTAAAAAGGCCGCGTTGCTGGCGTTTTTCCATAGGCTCCGCCCCCCTGACGA
GCATCACAAAAATCGACGCTCAAGTCAGAGGTGGCGAAACCCGACAGGACTATAAAGATACCAGGCGTTT
CCCCCTGGAAGCTCCCTCGTGCGCTCTCCTGTTCCGACCCTGCCGCTTACCGGATACCTGTCCGCCTTTC
TCCCTTCGGGAAGCGTGGCGCTTTCTCATAGCTCACGCTGTAGGTATCTCAGTTCGGTGTAGGTCGTTCG
CTCCAAGCTGGGCTGTGTGCACGAACCCCCCGTTCAGCCCGACCGCTGCGCCTTATCCGGTAACTATCGT
CTTGAGTCCAACCCGGTAAGACACGACTTATCGCCACTGGCAGCAGCCACTGGTAACAGGATTAGCAGAG
CGAGGTATGTAGGCGGTGCTACAGAGTTCTTGAAGTGGTGGCCTAACTACGGCTACACTAGAAGAACAGT
ATTTGGTATCTGCGCTCTGCTGAAGCCAGTTACCTTCGGAAAAAGAGTTGGTAGCTCTTGATCCGGCAAA
CAAACCACCGCTGGTAGCGGTGGTTTTTTTGTTTGCAAGCAGCAGATTACGCGCAGAAAAAAAGGATCTC
AAGAAGATCCTTTGATCTTTTCTACGGGGTCTGACGCTCAGTGGAACGAAAACTCACGTTAAGGGATTTT
GGTCATGAGATTATCAAAAAGGATCTTCACCTAGATCCTTTTAAATTAAAAATGAAGTTTTAAATCAATC
TAAAGTATATATGAGTAAACTTGGTCTGACAGTTACCAATGCTTAATCAGTGAGGCACCTATCTCAGCGA
TCTGTCTATTTCGTTCATCCATAGTTGCCTGACTCCCCGTCGTGTAGATAACTACGATACGGGAGGGCTT
ACCATCTGGCCCCAGTGCTGCAATGATACCGCGAGACCCACGCTCACCGGCTCCAGATTTATCAGCAATA
AACCAGCCAGCCGGAAGGGCCGAGCGCAGAAGTGGTCCTGCAACTTTATCCGCCTCCATCCAGTCTATTA
ATTGTTGCCGGGAAGCTAGAGTAAGTAGTTCGCCAGTTAATAGTTTGCGCAACGTTGTTGCCATTGCTAC
AGGCATCGTGGTGTCACGCTCGTCGTTTGGTATGGCTTCATTCAGCTCCGGTTCCCAACGATCAAGGCGA
GTTACATGATCCCCCATGTTGTGCAAAAAAGCGGTTAGCTCCTTCGGTCCTCCGATCGTTGTCAGAAGTA
AGTTGGCCGCAGTGTTATCACTCATGGTTATGGCAGCACTGCATAATTCTCTTACTGTCATGCCATCCGT
AAGATGCTTTTCTGTGACTGGTGAGTACTCAACCAAGTCATTCTGAGAATAGTGTATGCGGCGACCGAGT
TGCTCTTGCCCGGCGTCAATACGGGATAATACCGCGCCACATAGCAGAACTTTAAAAGTGCTCATCATTG
GAAAACGTTCTTCGGGGCGAAAACTCTCAAGGATCTTACCGCTGTTGAGATCCAGTTCGATGTAACCCAC
TCGTGCACCCAACTGATCTTCAGCATCTTTTACTTTCACCAGCGTTTCTGGGTGAGCAAAAACAGGAAGG
CAAAATGCCGCAAAAAAGGGAATAAGGGCGACACGGAAATGTTGAATACTCATACTCTTCCTTTTTCAAT
ATTATTGAAGCATTTATCAGGGTTATTGTCTCATGAGCGGATACATATTTGAATGTATTTAGAAAAATAA
ACAAATAGGGGTTCCGCGCACATTTCCCCGAAAAGTGCCACCTGACGTCTAAGAAACCATTATTATCATG
ACATTAACCTATAAAAATAGGCGTATCACGAGGCCCTTTCGTCTCGCGCGTTTCGGTGATGACGGTGAAA
ACCTCTGACACATGCAGCTCCCGGAGACGGTCACA
Features (pLannotate 1.2.2; 11 found; start..end, strand, type, name):
     75..174     +  misc_feature   bom (fragment): basis of mobility region from pBR322
    180..334     -  CDS            lacZα (fragment): LacZα fragment of β-galactosidase; lacZ fragment
   4936..4952    -  protein_bind   lac operator: The lac repressor binds to the lac operator to inhibit transcription in E. coli. This inhibition can be relieved by adding lactose or isopropyl-β-D-thiogalactopyranoside (IPTG). lac repressor encoded by lacI
   4960..4990    -  promoter       lac promoter: promoter for the E. coli lac operon
   5005..5026    -  protein_bind   CAP binding site: CAP binding activates transcription in the presence of cAMP. E. coli catabolite activator protein
   5039..5131    -  CDS            lacI (fragment): lac repressor; lacI; The lac repressor binds to the lac operator to inhibit transcription in E. coli. This inhibition can be relieved by adding lactose or isopropyl-β-D-thiogalactopyranoside (IPTG).
   5133..5181    -  rep_origin     RSF ori (fragment): Plasmids containing the RSF 1030 origin of replication can be propagated in E. coli cells that contain additional plasmids with compatible origins.
   5364..5952    -  rep_origin     ori: high-copy-number ColE1/pMB1/pBR322/pUC origin of replication
   6123..6983    -  CDS            AmpR: β-lactamase; bla; confers resistance to ampicillin, carbenicillin, and related antibiotics
   6984..7088    -  promoter       AmpR promoter: bla
   7183..7218    +  CDS            rop (fragment): Rop protein, which maintains plasmids at low copy number; rop
