[The description below was written by a language model from this plasmid's Addgene catalogue record and pLannotate feature annotations shown in this document.]
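Description:
pUC19-H1DEI0 is a bacterial cloning plasmid built on the pUC19 backbone that serves as a storage and template vector for a synthetic Cas9 gene. It carries a 4,494 bp human codon-optimized coding sequence for H1DEI0, the Cas9 orthologue from Odoribacter laneus YIT 12061, which was inserted into the backbone by Gibson assembly. The full sequenced plasmid is 7,245 nt. It replicates in E. coli from the high-copy ColE1/pUC origin and is selected with ampicillin through the β-lactamase gene (AmpR) driven by its native bla promoter.

The feature table annotates only backbone elements. The Cas9 open reading frame itself was not recognised by the annotation tool, but a large unannotated stretch lies between a residual lacZα fragment on one side and the lac operator, lac promoter and CAP binding site on the other. This is consistent with the insert occupying and interrupting the pUC19 lacZα/multiple cloning region. The short hits labelled bom, lacI, RSF ori and rop are small fragments typical of pUC-family backbone sequence and are not functional modules.

No mammalian promoter, polyadenylation signal, nuclear localisation signal, epitope tag or guide RNA cassette is recorded. The plasmid is therefore not an expression vector for human cells despite the codon optimisation. Its stated purpose is to provide a sequence-optimized Cas9 coding template, which can be amplified or subcloned into expression vectors. It comes from work on high-throughput construction of multiple cas9 gene variants by assembly of sequence-verified oligonucleotides.
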