Addgene plasmid #103113: pUC19-H1DEI0
Purpose: Cas9 coding gene template with optimized sequence for human codon usage
Depositing lab: Duhee Bang. Depositing organization: Yonsei University. Publication: High-throughput construction of multiple cas9 gene variants via assembly of high-depth tiled and sequence-verified oligonucleotides. Cho N, Seo HN, Ryu T, Kwon E, Huh S, Noh J, Yeom H, Hwang B, Ha H, Lee JH, Kwon S, Bang D. Nucleic Acids Res. 2018 May 18;46(9):e55. doi: 10.1093/nar/gky112. PubMed 29529247.
Backbone
  Vector backbone: pUC19
  Backbone manufacturer: NEB(New England Biolabs)
  Vector type: CRISPR ; Cloning vector
Growth in bacteria
  Bacterial resistance: Ampicillin, 100 μg/mL
  Growth temperature: 37°C
  Growth strain: DH5alpha
  Copy number: High Copy
Gene/Insert
  Gene/Insert name: H1DEI0(Cas9 coding gene from Odoribacter laneus YIT 12061)
  Insert size (bp): 4494
  Mutation: human codon-optimized
  Cloning method: Gibson Cloning
  Sequencing primers: 5′ gctgcaaggcgattaagttg; 3′ cggctcgtatgttgtgtgg
Terms and licenses: Academic/Nonprofit Terms; Industry Terms: Not Available to Industry
How to cite: pUC19-H1DEI0 was a gift from Duhee Bang (Addgene plasmid # 103113 ; http://n2t.net/addgene:103113 ; RRID:Addgene_103113)
