>Addgene plasmid #103113 | pUC19-H1DEI0 | depositor partial sequence | sequence record 195263 | H1DEI0
ATGGAAACTACGCTGGGTATCGACCTTGGGACCAATAGTATTGGACTGGCACTGGTCGACCAAGAGGAGC
ATCAGATTCTGTACTCCGGAGTAAGAATCTTCCCCGAAGGGATCAATAAAGATACAATAGGGCTGGGGGA
GAAGGAGGAGAGCCGGAACGCAACAAGGCGCGCCAAACGGCAAATGAGGCGACAGTACTTTAGAAAGAAG
CTGAGAAAGGCCAAGTTGCTGGAACTGCTCATCGCCTACGATATGTGTCCTCTCAAGCCCGAGGACGTAA
GGAGATGGAAGAACTGGGATAAACAGCAGAAATCCACTGTGAGACAGTTTCCTGACACACCTGCTTTTAG
GGAATGGTTGAAGCAGAACCCGTACGAACTGAGGAAGCAGGCCGTCACGGAAGATGTGACCAGACCGGAG
CTCGGTCGCATTCTTTACCAGATGATTCAACGCCGCGGCTTTCTGAGTTCACGCAAGGGAAAGGAAGAAG
GGAAAATCTTCACGGGGAAAGATCGAATGGTGGGAATCGATGAAACAAGGAAAAACCTCCAGAAGCAGAC
GCTGGGAGCCTACCTCTATGATATTGCTCCCAAGAATGGAGAGAAATACAGATTCCGCACTGAAAGGGTC
AGAGCACGGTATACGCTTCGCGACATGTACATCCGCGAGTTCGAAATCATCTGGCAAAGACAAGCAGGTC
ACCTTGGCCTTGCCCACGAGCAGGCCACCAGGAAGAAGAATATTTTCCTGGAGGGGTCTGCCACTAATGT
TCGCAACTCCAAGTTGATTACCCATCTGCAGGCAAAATACGGTCGGGGGCATGTCTTGATTGAAGATACC
AGAATCACCGTGACGTTTCAGCTGCCCCTTAAGGAAGTTCTCGGGGGCAAAATTGAAATCGAAGAAGAAC
AGCTTAAATTCAAGTCTAATGAATCTGTGTTGTTCTGGCAGCGTCCACTCCGGAGTCAGAAATCTCTTCT
GTCTAAGTGTGTATTTGAGGGAAGGAATTTTTACGACCCAGTTCATCAGAAGTGGATTATCGCCGGTCCA
ACGCCCGCCCCTCTGAGCCACCCAGAGTTTGAGGAATTTAGGGCGTACCAGTTCATCAATAACATTATCT
ACGGAAAGAACGAGCATCTTACAGCAATCCAGCGCGAGGCTGTATTCGAATTGATGTGTACTGAGTCCAA
AGACTTCAATTTTGAGAAAATCCCGAAGCACCTGAAGCTCTTCGAGAAGTTTAATTTTGACGACACCACA
AAGGTGCCTGCCTGCACCACAATCTCACAGCTTCGGAAACTTTTCCCACACCCCGTGTGGGAGGAGAAGC
GGGAGGAGATCTGGCATTGCTTCTACTTCTACGATGATAACACTCTCCTCTTTGAAAAACTCCAGAAGGA
CTATGCTCTCCAAACCAACGATCTGGAGAAAATCAAGAAGATAAGACTGTCCGAATCCTACGGAAATGTC
AGCCTGAAAGCCATTCGGAGGATTAATCCATATCTGAAGAAAGGATACGCTTATAGTACCGCCGTCCTGC
TCGGGGGTATCCGGAATTCTTTTGGGAAGAGATTTGAATATTTCAAAGAGTACGAACCTGAGATTGAAAA
AGCTGTCTGTAGGATCCTGAAGGAGAAAAATGCGGAGGGTGAAGTGATCCGCAAGATCAAAGACTATCTG
GTGCACAATAGATTTGGGTTTGCCAAAAATGATCGGGCTTTCCAGAAACTGTACCACCATTCCCAAGCCA
TCACCACTCAGGCACAGAAAGAGCGCTTGCCCGAAACCGGCAATCTGCGGAACCCCATCGTTCAGCAGGG
TCTGAACGAGCTGCGGAGGACCGTTAACAAGCTGCTGGCGACCTGTCGGGAGAAGTACGGCCCAAGTTTC
AAATTTGACCACATCCACGTGGAAATGGGCCGGGAGCTGCGGAGTAGCAAAACCGAGCGAGAGAAGCAGA
GCAGGCAGATTAGAGAGAATGAAAAGAAAAACGAGGCCGCCAAAGTCAAGCTCGCTGAGTACGGTTTGAA
GGCCTACCGAGACAACATCCAGAAATATCTTCTGTATAAAGAGATCGAGGAGAAGGGTGGCACCGTCTGT
TGCCCTTACACCGGTAAAACTCTGAATATCTCCCACACTTTGGGCTCAGATAACAGTGTGCAGATAGAAC
ATATTATTCCTTATAGCATTAGCCTGGATGATAGTCTCGCTAACAAGACCCTGTGCGACGCCACCTTTAA
TAGAGAGAAGGGCGAACTCACCCCTTACGATTTTTACCAGAAGGACCCTAGTCCCGAGAAATGGGGGGCG
TCTAGCTGGGAGGAGATTGAAGACCGGGCTTTCAGGCTCCTGCCATATGCTAAAGCTCAGAGGTTTATTA
GGCGGAAGCCCCAGGAGTCAAACGAATTTATCTCCCGGCAGCTGAATGACACCCGGTACATCTCAAAAAA
GGCAGTTGAGTATCTTAGTGCCATCTGCAGCGATGTAAAGGCTTTTCCTGGCCAACTGACAGCCGAACTG
AGACACCTGTGGGGTCTGAACAACATCCTGCAGAGCGCACCTGATATTACCTTCCCACTGCCTGTGTCTG
CCACCGAGAACCACCGCGAGTATTATGTTATCACCAACGAGCAAAATGAGGTGATTCGACTGTTCCCAAA
ACAGGGAGAAACTCCAAGGACGGAGAAAGGGGAGCTTCTCCTGACAGGAGAGGTGGAGCGGAAAGTGTTT
CGGTGTAAGGGGATGCAGGAGTTTCAGACAGATGTGTCCGATGGCAAGTATTGGAGACGGATCAAGCTCT
CTAGCAGCGTCACCTGGTCCCCCCTGTTCGCCCCTAAACCAATCAGCGCTGATGGGCAGATTGTATTGAA
GGGTCGCATTGAGAAAGGCGTCTTTGTATGTAATCAGCTGAAACAGAAGCTCAAAACAGGCTTGCCTGAC
GGATCCTACTGGATTTCCCTCCCTGTGATCAGCCAAACCTTCAAGGAGGGTGAGAGCGTAAATAATTCCA
AACTGACTAGCCAGCAGGTGCAGTTGTTTGGACGCGTGAGGGAAGGAATTTTCCGATGTCACAACTATCA
GTGCCCGGCAAGTGGTGCTGATGGCAACTTCTGGTGTACTTTGGATACTGACACAGCCCAACCTGCCTTC
ACGCCAATCAAAAACGCACCTCCAGGGGTCGGCGGGGGCCAGATCATCCTTACCGGCGATGTTGACGATA
AGGGAATATTTCATGCCGACGATGACCTGCATTATGAGCTGCCTGCCAGCCTCCCCAAAGGGAAATACTA
CGGGATCTTCACTGTCGAGTCCTGTGACCCTACACTTATCCCAATCGAACTGTCAGCCCCAAAAACTTCC
AAAGGCGAGAATCTCATTGAAGGCAACATCTGGGTGGACGAGCATACTGGAGAGGTCAGGTTTGACCCAA
AAAAAAATCGAGAGGATCAGCGCCACCATGCCATCGACGCTATTGTTATAGCTCTCTCTAGTCAGAGCCT
TTTCCAGAGACTGAGCACTTATAATGCCAGGAGAGAGAACAAAAAAAGGGGACTTGACTCCACCGAGCAT
TTTCCAAGCCCGTGGCCTGGATTCGCTCAGGACGTGAGACAGAGTGTTGTGCCCCTCTTGGTTTCCTATA
AACAGAATCCGAAGACTCTGTGCAAGATTTCAAAGACCCTCTATAAGGATGGGAAGAAAATTCACAGCTG
CGGTAACGCCGTGAGGGGCCAGCTCCATAAGGAAACTGTGTACGGTCAGAGGACCGCGCCCGGCGCAACC
GAGAAATCTTACCATATTCGAAAAGATATCAGGGAACTGAAGACTAGTAAGCACATCGGGAAGGTTGTCG
ACATAACCATCCGGCAAATGCTGCTGAAGCATCTGCAGGAGAATTATCATATTGATATCACTCAAGAATT
TAACATCCCAAGCAACGCCTTTTTCAAGGAGGGAGTTTACAGGATCTTCCTCCCTAATAAGCACGGCGAA
CCAGTGCCCATCAAGAAAATCCGCATGAAAGAAGAGCTGGGAAACGCTGAGAGACTGAAGGATAATATAA
ACCAGTACGTCAATCCCAGGAATAATCACCATGTCATGATCTACCAGGACGCCGATGGCAACTTGAAAGA
AGAAATTGTCAGCTTCTGGAGCGTGATCGAGCGCCAGAACCAAGGCCAGCCCATTTATCAGCTCCCCCGC
GAAGGGAGGAATATCGTGAGTATTCTCCAGATTAACGACACTTTTCTTATCGGACTGAAGGAGGAGGAGC
CTGAGGTGTACAGAAATGATCTGTCAACCCTGAGCAAACATCTGTATAGAGTGCAGAAACTGTCCGGCAT
GTATTATACGTTCCGGCACCACCTGGCCTCTACACTTAATAATGAAAGAGAGGAATTCAGGATTCAAAGT
CTTGAGGCCTGGAAGAGAGCCAACCCTGTCAAGGTGCAGATTGACGAGATTGGCCGGATTACCTTTCTGA
ATGGTCCGTTGTGT
